Addgene plasmid #247283: NSK242 SFFV-mCherry-SGc(os13.NOT-SMN2.36,55,36)cSG-EGFP-(3xMS2) (FLP-IN)
Purpose: modulADAR sensor for NOT SMN exon 7
Depositing lab: Xiaojing Gao. Depositing organization: Stanford University. Publication: Sequence-Independent RNA Sensing in Living Mammalian Cells. Kolber NS, Kaseniit KE, Lanz TV, Robinson WH, Gao XJ. bioRxiv [Preprint]. 2025 Sep 18:2025.09.18.677213. doi: 10.1101/2025.09.18.677213. PubMed 41000785.
Backbone
  Vector backbone: FLP-IN
  Vector type: Mammalian Expression
Growth in bacteria
  Bacterial resistance: Ampicillin, 100 μg/mL
  Growth temperature: 37°C
  Growth strain: DH5alpha
  Copy number: High Copy
Gene/Insert
  Gene/Insert name: mCherry-os13.NOT-SMN2.36,55,36-EGFP
  Species: Synthetic
  Mutation: WT
  Promoter: SFFV
  Cloning method: Unknown
Terms and licenses: Academic/Nonprofit Terms; Industry Terms: Not Available to Industry
How to cite: NSK242 SFFV-mCherry-SGc(os13.NOT-SMN2.36,55,36)cSG-EGFP-(3xMS2) (FLP-IN) was a gift from Xiaojing Gao (Addgene plasmid # 247283 ; http://n2t.net/addgene:247283 ; RRID:Addgene_247283)
