[The description below was written by a language model from this plasmid's Addgene catalogue record and pLannotate feature annotations shown in this document.]
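Description:
NSK242 SFFV-mCherry-SGc(os13.NOT-SMN2.36,55,36)cSG-EGFP-(3xMS2) (FLP-IN) is a 6.76 kb mammalian expression plasmid built on a Flp-In-type backbone. It is propagated in E. coli through a high-copy ColE1/pUC origin with ampicillin selection (AmpR under its own bla promoter). Downstream of the expression cassette, the backbone carries an FRT site placed directly in front of a hygromycin resistance coding sequence followed by an SV40 poly(A) signal. No complete promoter is annotated upstream of HygR. This matches the usual Flp-In logic, in which FLP-mediated recombination into a genomic FRT landing pad places the marker behind a resident promoter, so hygromycin resistance reports correct single-copy integration. The remaining f1 ori, SV40 promoter, ble and lac-region annotations are fragments left over from the backbone.

The payload is a synthetic RNA sensor described as a modulADAR sensor for "NOT SMN exon 7". The SFFV LTR promoter drives a single transcript that ends at a bGH poly(A) signal. It encodes mCherry, then a partial F2A peptide, then a sensor segment, then EGFP. The sensor segment includes a short SMN-derived fragment annotated in antisense orientation, consistent with a sequence designed to base-pair with SMN transcript. In ADAR-based sensors of this general type, mCherry acts as a constitutive marker of expression, while EGFP output depends on RNA editing of the sensor region when it pairs with its target. The exact mechanism, the meaning of the "os13" and "36,55,36" design labels, and how the NOT logic is implemented are not stated in the record. The name also indicates 3xMS2 hairpins, presumably in the unannotated stretch between EGFP and the poly(A) signal, but the feature table does not annotate them.
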