Features (pLannotate 1.2.2; 21 found; start..end, strand, type, name):
    176..583     +  promoter       SFFV promoter: spleen focus-forming virus long terminal repeat (LTR) promoter
    597..1304    +  CDS            mCherry: mCherry is a basic (constitutively fluorescent) red fluorescent protein published in 2004, derived from Discosoma sp.. It is reported to be a very rapidly-maturing monomer with low acid sensitivity.
   1350..1408    +  CDS            F2A (fragment): 2A peptide from foot-and-mouth disease virus polyprotein Eukaryotic ribosomes fail to insert a peptide bond between the Gly and Pro residues, yielding separate polypeptides.
   1493..1555    -  CDS            SMN1 (fragment): SMN_HUMAN - Also known as SMN, SMNT. Experimental evidence at protein level: Swiss-Prot protein existence level 1. The SMN complex plays a catalyst role in the assembly of small nuclear ribonucleoproteins (snRNPs), the building blocks of the spliceosome. Thereby, plays an important role in the splicing of cellular pre-mRNAs. Most spliceosomal snRNPs contain a common set of Sm proteins SNRPB, SNRPD1, SNRPD2, SNRPD3, SNRPE, SNRPF and SNRPG that assemble in a heptameric protein ring on the Sm site of the small nuclear RNA to form the core snRNP. In the cytosol, the Sm proteins SNRPD1, SNRPD2, SNR
   1713..2426    +  CDS            EGFP: EGFP is a basic (constitutively fluorescent) green fluorescent protein published in 1996, derived from Aequorea victoria. It is reported to be a rapidly-maturing weak dimer with moderate acid sensitivity.
   2604..2828    +  polyA_signal   bGH poly(A) signal: bovine growth hormone polyadenylation signal
   2844..2867    +  polyA_signal   bGH poly(A) signal (fragment): bovine growth hormone polyadenylation signal
   2871..2892    +  promoter       SV40 promoter (fragment): SV40 enhancer and early promoter
   2913..3146    +  rep_origin     f1 ori (fragment) (sequence partly withheld): f1 bacteriophage origin of replication; arrow indicates direction of (+) strand synthesis
   3151..3198    +  protein_bind   FRT: FLP-mediated recombination occurs in the 8-bp core sequence TCTAGAAA (Turan and Bode, 2011). FLP recombinase from the Saccharomyces cerevisiae 2μ plasmid
   3206..4228    +  CDS            HygR: aminoglycoside phosphotransferase from E. coli; aph(4)-Ia; confers resistance to hygromycin
   4238..4363    +  CDS            ble (fragment): BLE_KLEPN - Experimental evidence at protein level: Swiss-Prot protein existence level 1. Binding protein with a strong affinity to the bleomycin family of antibiotics. Binds to CL990; an antimitotic-antibiotic compound. From Klebsiella pneumoniae.
   4358..4479    +  polyA_signal   SV40 poly(A) signal: SV40 polyadenylation signal
   4552..4568    -  protein_bind   lac operator: The lac repressor binds to the lac operator to inhibit transcription in E. coli. This inhibition can be relieved by adding lactose or isopropyl-β-D-thiogalactopyranoside (IPTG). lac repressor encoded by lacI
   4576..4606    -  promoter       lac promoter: promoter for the E. coli lac operon
   4621..4642    -  protein_bind   CAP binding site: CAP binding activates transcription in the presence of cAMP. E. coli catabolite activator protein
   4655..4747    -  CDS            lacI (fragment): lac repressor; lacI; The lac repressor binds to the lac operator to inhibit transcription in E. coli. This inhibition can be relieved by adding lactose or isopropyl-β-D-thiogalactopyranoside (IPTG).
   4930..5518    -  rep_origin     ori: high-copy-number ColE1/pMB1/pBR322/pUC origin of replication
   5689..6549    -  CDS            AmpR: β-lactamase; bla; confers resistance to ampicillin, carbenicillin, and related antibiotics
   6550..6654    -  promoter       AmpR promoter: bla
   6713..5       -  misc_feature   bom (fragment) (across the origin): basis of mobility region from pBR322
>Addgene plasmid #247283 | NSK242 SFFV-mCherry-SGc(os13.NOT-SMN2.36,55,36)cSG-EGFP-(3xMS2) (FLP-IN) | addgene full sequence | sequence record 490870 | Addgene NGS Result
AGTATCTGCTCCCTGCTTGTGTGTTGGAGGTCGCTGAGTAGTGCGCGAGCAAAATTTAAGCTACAACAAG
GCAAGGCTTGACCGACAATTGCCGATAAAATAAAAGATTTTATTTAGTCTCCAGAAAAAGGGGGGAATGA
AAGACCCCACCTGTAGGTTTGGCAAGCTAGCTGCAGTAACGCCATTTTGCAAGGCATGGAAAAATACCAA
ACCAAGAATAGAGAAGTTCAGATCAAGGGCGGGTACATGAAAATAGCTAACGTTGGGCCAAACAGGATAT
CTGCGGTGAGCAGTTTCGGCCCCGGCCCGGGGCCAAGAACAGATGGTCACCGCAGTTTCGGCCCCGGCCC
GAGGCCAAGAACAGATGGTCCCCAGATATGGCCCAACCCTCAGCAGTTTCTTAAGACCCATCAGATGTTT
CCAGGCTCCCCCAAGGACCTGAAATGACCCTGCGCCTTATTTGAATTAACCAATCAGCCTGCTTCTCGCT
TCTGTTCGCGCGCTTCTGCTTCCCGAGCTCTATAAAAGAGCTCACAACCCCTCACTCGGCGCGCCAGTCC
TCCGACAGACTGAGTCGCCCGGGAAGCTTCGCCACCATGGTGAGCAAGGGCGAGGAGGATAACATGGCCA
TCATCAAGGAGTTCATGCGCTTCAAGGTGCACATGGAGGGCTCCGTGAACGGCCACGAGTTCGAGATCGA
GGGCGAGGGCGAGGGCCGCCCCTACGAGGGCACCCAGACCGCCAAGCTGAAGGTGACCAAGGGTGGCCCC
CTGCCCTTCGCCTGGGACATCCTGTCCCCTCAGTTCATGTACGGCTCCAAGGCCTACGTGAAGCACCCCG
CCGACATTCCCGACTACTTGAAGCTGTCCTTCCCCGAGGGCTTCAAGTGGGAGCGCGTGATGAACTTCGA
GGACGGCGGCGTGGTGACCGTGACCCAGGACTCCTCCCTGCAGGACGGCGAGTTCATCTACAAGGTGAAG
CTGCGCGGCACCAACTTCCCCTCCGACGGCCCCGTAATGCAGAAGAAGACCATGGGCTGGGAGGCCTCCT
CCGAGCGGATGTACCCCGAGGACGGCGCCCTGAAGGGCGAGATCAAGCAGAGGCTGAAGCTGAAGGACGG
CGGCCACTACGACGCTGAGGTCAAGACCACCTACAAGGCCAAGAAGCCCGTGCAGCTGCCCGGCGCCTAC
AACGTCAACATCAAGTTGGACATCACCTCCCACAACGAGGACTACACCATCGTGGAACAGTACGAACGCG
CCGAGGGCCGCCACTCCACCGGCGGCATGGACGAGCTGTACAAGAGCGACGCGTTGGAAGCCAGACACAA
ACAGAAAATTGTGGCTCCGGTGAAACAGACTTTGAATTTTGACCTTCTGAAGCTGGCGGGAGACGTCGAG
TCCAACCCCGGTCCCGGTACCGGATCCCGAGTGTGGAGACGTGCTGCTCTATGCCAGCATTTCTGGCATA
TGCGACGGCCATGGATCCTTATATTTAAGGAATGTGAGCACCTTCCTTCTTTTTGGTTTTGTCTAAAACC
TTCATAGCCGTCTGTTATGCATATAATAGCCAGTATGATAGCCACTCATGTACCAACCGGTACTAGTGAG
GCACGGCATAAGCAAAAGATCGTAGCCCCAGTAAAGCAAACACTCAACTTCGATCTACTCAAACTCGCAG
GTGATGTGGAATCTAATCCAGGACCCTCGAGTGTCTCAAAGGGCGAGGAACTTTTTACGGGCGTTGTTCC
GATCCTCGTCGAATTGGACGGGGACGTTAATGGGCATAAATTCTCAGTTAGTGGTGAGGGTGAGGGGGAC
GCGACATATGGGAAACTTACGCTGAAGTTCATATGTACCACCGGAAAATTGCCAGTGCCGTGGCCTACTC
TCGTCACCACCCTGACATATGGTGTTCAGTGTTTTAGCCGGTATCCAGACCATATGAAACAGCACGATTT
TTTTAAATCCGCTATGCCTGAAGGTTACGTACAGGAGCGAACGATATTTTTTAAAGACGACGGAAACTAC
AAAACTAGAGCCGAGGTAAAATTCGAGGGTGACACTCTCGTGAACCGGATCGAACTGAAGGGCATAGATT
TTAAGGAGGATGGCAATATACTGGGCCACAAGCTCGAATACAACTATAATTCTCATAATGTCTATATCAT
GGCGGACAAACAGAAAAACGGCATCAAGGTAAACTTTAAAATCCGACACAATATTGAGGACGGCTCTGTC
CAGCTTGCGGACCATTACCAACAGAACACGCCGATAGGGGATGGTCCAGTACTTCTCCCTGATAATCACT
ATTTGTCTACTCAGTCAGCTCTTAGCAAGGACCCAAACGAAAAACGGGATCACATGGTCCTTCTTGAGTT
CGTCACTGCGGCTGGGATAACACTCGGGATGGACGAACTGTATAAGTAGGCCGGAGGGCCCACGTACACC
ATCAGGGTACGTCTCAGACACCATCAGGGTCTGTCTGGTACAGCATCAGCGTACCATGGCCCGAACAAAA
ACTCATCTCAGAAGAGGATCTGAATAGCGCCGTCGACCATCATCATAATCATCATTGAGTTTAAACCCGC
TGATCAGCCTCGACTGTGCCTTCTAGTTGCCAGCCATCTGTTGTTTGCCCCTCCCCCGTGCCTTCCTTGA
CCCTGGAAGGTGCCACTCCCACTGTCCTTTCCTAATAAAATGAGGAAATTGCATCGCATTGTCTGAGTAG
GTGTCATTCTATTCTGGGGGGTGGGGTGGGGCAGGACAGCAAGGGGGAGGATTGGGAAGACAATAGCAGG
CATGCTGGGGATGCGGTGGGCTCTATGGAGATCTATCGATGTTCTGGGGATGCGGTGGGCTCTATGGCTT
CTGAGGCGGAAAGAACCAGCTGGGGCTCTAGGGGGTATCCCC
[124 nt withheld, positions 2913-3036]
C
[91 nt withheld, positions 3038-3128]
AGGGTGATGGTTCACGTACCTAGAAGTTCCTATTCCGAAGTTCCTATTCTCTAGAAAGTATAGGAACTTC
CTTGGCCAAAAAGCCTGAACTCACCGCGACGTCTGTCGAGAAGTTTCTGATCGAAAAGTTCGACAGCGTC
TCCGACCTGATGCAGCTCTCGGAGGGCGAAGAATCTCGTGCTTTCAGCTTCGATGTAGGAGGGCGTGGAT
ATGTCCTGCGGGTAAATAGCTGCGCCGATGGTTTCTACAAAGATCGTTATGTTTATCGGCACTTTGCATC
GGCCGCGCTCCCGATTCCGGAAGTGCTTGACATTGGGGAATTCAGCGAGAGCCTGACCTATTGCATCTCC
CGCCGTGCACAGGGTGTCACGTTGCAAGACCTGCCTGAAACCGAACTGCCCGCTGTTCTGCAGCCGGTCG
CGGAGGCCATGGATGCGATCGCTGCGGCCGATCTTAGCCAGACGAGCGGGTTCGGCCCATTCGGACCGCA
AGGAATCGGTCAATACACTACATGGCGTGATTTCATATGCGCGATTGCTGATCCCCATGTGTATCACTGG
CAAACTGTGATGGACGACACCGTCAGTGCGTCCGTCGCGCAGGCTCTCGATGAGCTGATGCTTTGGGCCG
AGGACTGCCCCGAAGTCCGGCACCTCGTGCACGCGGATTTCGGCTCCAACAATGTCCTGACGGACAATGG
CCGCATAACAGCGGTCATTGACTGGAGCGAGGCGATGTTCGGGGATTCCCAATACGAGGTCGCCAACATC
TTCTTCTGGAGGCCGTGGTTGGCTTGTATGGAGCAGCAGACGCGCTACTTCGAGCGGAGGCATCCGGAGC
TTGCAGGATCGCCGCGGCTCCGGGCGTATATGCTCCGCATTGGTCTTGACCAACTCTATCAGAGCTTGGT
TGACGGCAATTTCGATGATGCAGCTTGGGCGCAGGGTCGATGCGACGCAATCGTCCGATCCGGAGCCGGG
ACTGTCGGGCGTACACAAATCGCCCGCAGAAGCGCGGCCGTCTGGACCGATGGCTGTGTAGAAGTACTCG
CCGATAGTGGAAACCGACGCCCCAGCACTCGTCCGAGGGCAAAGGAATAGCACGTACTACGAGATTTCGA
TTCCACCGCCGCCTTCTATGAAAGGTTGGGCTTCGGAATCGTTTTCCGGGACGCCGGCTGGATGATCCTC
CAGCGCGGGGATCTCATGCTGGAGTTCTTCGCCCACCCCAACTTGTTTATTGCAGCTTATAATGGTTACA
AATAAAGCAATAGCATCACAAATTTCACAAATAAAGCATTTTTTTCACTGCATTCTAGTTGTGGTTTGTC
CAAACTCATCAATGTATCTTATCATGTCTGTATACCGTCGACCTCTAGCTAGAGCTTGGCGTAATCATGG
TCATAGCTGTTTCCTGTGTGAAATTGTTATCCGCTCACAATTCCACACAACATACGAGCCGGAAGCATAA
AGTGTAAAGCCTGGGGTGCCTAATGAGTGAGCTAACTCACATTAATTGCGTTGCGCTCACTGCCCGCTTT
CCAGTCGGGAAACCTGTCGTGCCAGCTGCATTAATGAATCGGCCAACGCGCGGGGAGAGGCGGTTTGCGT
ATTGGGCGCTCTTCCGCTTCCTCGCTCACTGACTCGCTGCGCTCGGTCGTTCGGCTGCGGCGAGCGGTAT
CAGCTCACTCAAAGGCGGTAATACGGTTATCCACAGAATCAGGGGATAACGCAGGAAAGAACATGTGAGC
AAAAGGCCAGCAAAAGGCCAGGAACCGTAAAAAGGCCGCGTTGCTGGCGTTTTTCCATAGGCTCCGCCCC
CCTGACGAGCATCACAAAAATCGACGCTCAAGTCAGAGGTGGCGAAACCCGACAGGACTATAAAGATACC
AGGCGTTTCCCCCTGGAAGCTCCCTCGTGCGCTCTCCTGTTCCGACCCTGCCGCTTACCGGATACCTGTC
CGCCTTTCTCCCTTCGGGAAGCGTGGCGCTTTCTCATAGCTCACGCTGTAGGTATCTCAGTTCGGTGTAG
GTCGTTCGCTCCAAGCTGGGCTGTGTGCACGAACCCCCCGTTCAGCCCGACCGCTGCGCCTTATCCGGTA
ACTATCGTCTTGAGTCCAACCCGGTAAGACACGACTTATCGCCACTGGCAGCAGCCACTGGTAACAGGAT
TAGCAGAGCGAGGTATGTAGGCGGTGCTACAGAGTTCTTGAAGTGGTGGCCTAACTACGGCTACACTAGA
AGAACAGTATTTGGTATCTGCGCTCTGCTGAAGCCAGTTACCTTCGGAAAAAGAGTTGGTAGCTCTTGAT
CCGGCAAACAAACCACCGCTGGTAGCGGTGGTTTTTTTGTTTGCAAGCAGCAGATTACGCGCAGAAAAAA
AGGATCTCAAGAAGATCCTTTGATCTTTTCTACGGGGTCTGACGCTCAGTGGAACGAAAACTCACGTTAA
GGGATTTTGGTCATGAGATTATCAAAAAGGATCTTCACCTAGATCCTTTTAAATTAAAAATGAAGTTTTA
AATCAATCTAAAGTATATATGAGTAAACTTGGTCTGACAGTTACCAATGCTTAATCAGTGAGGCACCTAT
CTCAGCGATCTGTCTATTTCGTTCATCCATAGTTGCCTGACTCCCCGTCGTGTAGATAACTACGATACGG
GAGGGCTTACCATCTGGCCCCAGTGCTGCAATGATACCGCGAGACCCACGCTCACCGGCTCCAGATTTAT
CAGCAATAAACCAGCCAGCCGGAAGGGCCGAGCGCAGAAGTGGTCCTGCAACTTTATCCGCCTCCATCCA
GTCTATTAATTGTTGCCGGGAAGCTAGAGTAAGTAGTTCGCCAGTTAATAGTTTGCGCAACGTTGTTGCC
ATTGCTACAGGCATCGTGGTGTCACGCTCGTCGTTTGGTATGGCTTCATTCAGCTCCGGTTCCCAACGAT
CAAGGCGAGTTACATGATCCCCCATGTTGTGCAAAAAAGCGGTTAGCTCCTTCGGTCCTCCGATCGTTGT
CAGAAGTAAGTTGGCCGCAGTGTTATCACTCATGGTTATGGCAGCACTGCATAATTCTCTTACTGTCATG
CCATCCGTAAGATGCTTTTCTGTGACTGGTGAGTACTCAACCAAGTCATTCTGAGAATAGTGTATGCGGC
GACCGAGTTGCTCTTGCCCGGCGTCAATACGGGATAATACCGCGCCACATAGCAGAACTTTAAAAGTGCT
CATCATTGGAAAACGTTCTTCGGGGCGAAAACTCTCAAGGATCTTACCGCTGTTGAGATCCAGTTCGATG
TAACCCACTCGTGCACCCAACTGATCTTCAGCATCTTTTACTTTCACCAGCGTTTCTGGGTGAGCAAAAA
CAGGAAGGCAAAATGCCGCAAAAAAGGGAATAAGGGCGACACGGAAATGTTGAATACTCATACTCTTCCT
TTTTCAATATTATTGAAGCATTTATCAGGGTTATTGTCTCATGAGCGGATACATATTTGAATGTATTTAG
AAAAATAAACAAATAGGGGTTCCGCGCACATTTCCCCGAAAAGTGCCACCTGACGTCGACGGATCGGGAG
ATCTCCCGATCCCCTATGGTGCACTCTCAGTACAATCTGCTCTGATGCCGCATAGTTAAGCC
